Addgene plasmid #192612: pAAV-CAG-RiboL1-jGCaMP8f
Purpose: AAV transfer plasmid for CAG mediated expression of soma-targeted (RiboL1) jGCaMP8f.
Depositing lab: Marianne Fyhn. Depositing organization: University of Oslo. Publication: An updated suite of viral vectors for in vivo calcium imaging using intracerebral and retro-orbital injections in male mice. Grodem S, Nymoen I, Vatne GH, Rogge FS, Bjornsdottir V, Lensjo KK, Fyhn M. Nat Commun. 2023 Feb 4;14(1):608. doi: 10.1038/s41467-023-36324-3. PubMed 36739289.
Backbone
  Vector backbone: pAAV
  Backbone size w/o insert (bp): 4742
  Total vector size (bp): 6740
  Vector type: Mammalian Expression, AAV
Growth in bacteria
  Bacterial resistance: Ampicillin, 100 μg/mL
  Growth temperature: 30°C
  Growth strain: NEB Stable
  Copy number: High Copy
Gene/Insert
  Gene/Insert name: RiboL1-jGCaMP8f
  Insert size (bp): 1998
  Tag / fusion protein: 6xHis (N terminal on backbone)
Terms and licenses: Academic/Nonprofit Terms; Industry Terms: Not Available to Industry
How to cite: pAAV-CAG-RiboL1-jGCaMP8f was a gift from Marianne Fyhn (Addgene plasmid # 192612 ; http://n2t.net/addgene:192612 ; RRID:Addgene_192612)
