[The description below was written by a language model from this plasmid's Addgene catalogue record and pLannotate feature annotations shown in this document.]
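Description:
pAAV-CAG-RiboL1-jGCaMP8f is an AAV transfer plasmid of about 6.7 kb, built on a pAAV backbone, for producing recombinant adeno-associated virus that expresses a soma-targeted genetically encoded calcium indicator in mammalian cells. It is propagated in E. coli through a high-copy ColE1/pUC-type origin and selected with ampicillin via the β-lactamase gene. An f1 phage origin is also present, and the short lacZα and lacI matches next to the ITRs appear to be backbone remnants. The record lists a recombination-deficient strain for growth, which is common practice for keeping the repeat-rich ITRs intact.

The expression cassette sits between two AAV2 inverted terminal repeats, which provide the cis signals for replication and packaging of the vector genome into capsids. Transcription is driven by the CAG promoter, annotated here as a CMV enhancer fragment, the chicken β-actin promoter and chimeric intron sequences, giving strong, broadly active expression. The roughly 2 kb insert encodes jGCaMP8f, which the automated annotation labels as a GCaMP6s fragment by homology. It is followed in the same orientation by the ribosomal protein L10a (RPL10A) coding sequence. This arrangement is consistent with a fusion that tethers the sensor to ribosomes and so concentrates the signal in the cell body rather than the neuropil. The catalogue also lists an N-terminal 6xHis tag. A WPRE downstream boosts transcript stability and expression, and an SV40 polyadenylation signal terminates the transcript.

According to the associated publication, the construct belongs to a suite of viral vectors for in vivo calcium imaging in mice, delivered by intracerebral or retro-orbital injection.
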