Features (pLannotate 1.2.2; 18 found; start..end, strand, type, name):
    182..770     -  rep_origin     ori: high-copy-number ColE1/pMB1/pBR322/pUC origin of replication
    941..1801    -  CDS            AmpR: β-lactamase; bla; confers resistance to ampicillin, carbenicillin, and related antibiotics
   1802..1906    -  promoter       AmpR promoter: bla
   1959..2387    -  rep_origin     f1 ori (sequence partly withheld): f1 bacteriophage origin of replication; arrow indicates direction of (+) strand synthesis
   2392..2461    -  CDS            lacZα (fragment): LacZα fragment of β-galactosidase; lacZ fragment
   2456..2588    -  repeat_region  AAV2 ITR (fragment): inverted terminal repeat of adeno-associated virus serotype 2 inverted
   2649..2897    +  enhancer       CMV enhancer (fragment): human cytomegalovirus immediate early enhancer
   2899..3176    +  promoter       chicken β-actin promoter: No description available
   3177..3312    +  intron         hybrid intron (fragment): hybrid between chicken β-actin (CBA) and minute virus of mice (MMV) introns (Gray et al., 2011)
   3401..3531    +  intron         chimeric intron (fragment): chimera between introns from chicken β-actin and rabbit β-globin
   3697..4866    +  CDS            GCaMP6s (fragment): improved fluorescent protein-based calcium sensor (Chen et al., 2013)
   4948..5595    +  CDS            RPL10A (sequence withheld): RL10A_HUMAN - Also known as NEDD6. Experimental evidence at protein level: Swiss-Prot protein existence level 1. Component of the large ribosomal subunit. From Homo sapiens (Human).
   5614..5639    +  misc_feature   MCS (fragment): pBluescript multiple cloning site
   5639..6227    +  misc_feature   WPRE: woodchuck hepatitis virus posttranscriptional regulatory element
   6270..6391    -  polyA_signal   SV40 poly(A) signal: SV40 polyadenylation signal
   6414..6482    -  CDS            large T antigen (fragment): large T antigen from SV40 (simian virus 40)
   6553..6686    +  repeat_region  AAV2 ITR: inverted terminal repeat of adeno-associated virus serotype 2 inverted
   6680..6736    -  CDS            lacI (fragment): lac repressor; lacI; The lac repressor binds to the lac operator to inhibit transcription in E. coli. This inhibition can be relieved by adding lactose or isopropyl-β-D-thiogalactopyranoside (IPTG).
>Addgene plasmid #192612 | pAAV-CAG-RiboL1-jGCaMP8f | addgene full sequence | sequence record 379921 | Addgene NGS Result
CTTCCGCTTCCTCGCTCACTGACTCGCTGCGCTCGGTCGTTCGGCTGCGGCGAGCGGTATCAGCTCACTC
AAAGGCGGTAATACGGTTATCCACAGAATCAGGGGATAACGCAGGAAAGAACATGTGAGCAAAAGGCCAG
CAAAAGGCCAGGAACCGTAAAAAGGCCGCGTTGCTGGCGTTTTTCCATAGGCTCCGCCCCCCTGACGAGC
ATCACAAAAATCGACGCTCAAGTCAGAGGTGGCGAAACCCGACAGGACTATAAAGATACCAGGCGTTTCC
CCCTGGAAGCTCCCTCGTGCGCTCTCCTGTTCCGACCCTGCCGCTTACCGGATACCTGTCCGCCTTTCTC
CCTTCGGGAAGCGTGGCGCTTTCTCATAGCTCACGCTGTAGGTATCTCAGTTCGGTGTAGGTCGTTCGCT
CCAAGCTGGGCTGTGTGCACGAACCCCCCGTTCAGCCCGACCGCTGCGCCTTATCCGGTAACTATCGTCT
TGAGTCCAACCCGGTAAGACACGACTTATCGCCACTGGCAGCAGCCACTGGTAACAGGATTAGCAGAGCG
AGGTATGTAGGCGGTGCTACAGAGTTCTTGAAGTGGTGGCCTAACTACGGCTACACTAGAAGAACAGTAT
TTGGTATCTGCGCTCTGCTGAAGCCAGTTACCTTCGGAAAAAGAGTTGGTAGCTCTTGATCCGGCAAACA
AACCACCGCTGGTAGCGGTGGTTTTTTTGTTTGCAAGCAGCAGATTACGCGCAGAAAAAAAGGATCTCAA
GAAGATCCTTTGATCTTTTCTACGGGGTCTGACGCTCAGTGGAACGAAAACTCACGTTAAGGGATTTTGG
TCATGAGATTATCAAAAAGGATCTTCACCTAGATCCTTTTAAATTAAAAATGAAGTTTTAAATCAATCTA
AAGTATATATGAGTAAACTTGGTCTGACAGTTACCAATGCTTAATCAGTGAGGCACCTATCTCAGCGATC
TGTCTATTTCGTTCATCCATAGTTGCCTGACTCCCCGTCGTGTAGATAACTACGATACGGGAGGGCTTAC
CATCTGGCCCCAGTGCTGCAATGATACCGCGAGACCCACGCTCACCGGCTCCAGATTTATCAGCAATAAA
CCAGCCAGCCGGAAGGGCCGAGCGCAGAAGTGGTCCTGCAACTTTATCCGCCTCCATCCAGTCTATTAAT
TGTTGCCGGGAAGCTAGAGTAAGTAGTTCGCCAGTTAATAGTTTGCGCAACGTTGTTGCCATTGCTACAG
GCATCGTGGTGTCACGCTCGTCGTTTGGTATGGCTTCATTCAGCTCCGGTTCCCAACGATCAAGGCGAGT
TACATGATCCCCCATGTTGTGCAAAAAAGCGGTTAGCTCCTTCGGTCCTCCGATCGTTGTCAGAAGTAAG
TTGGCCGCAGTGTTATCACTCATGGTTATGGCAGCACTGCATAATTCTCTTACTGTCATGCCATCCGTAA
GATGCTTTTCTGTGACTGGTGAGTACTCAACCAAGTCATTCTGAGAATAGTGTATGCGGCGACCGAGTTG
CTCTTGCCCGGCGTCAATACGGGATAATACCGCGCCACATAGCAGAACTTTAAAAGTGCTCATCATTGGA
AAACGTTCTTCGGGGCGAAAACTCTCAAGGATCTTACCGCTGTTGAGATCCAGTTCGATGTAACCCACTC
GTGCACCCAACTGATCTTCAGCATCTTTTACTTTCACCAGCGTTTCTGGGTGAGCAAAAACAGGAAGGCA
AAATGCCGCAAAAAAGGGAATAAGGGCGACACGGAAATGTTGAATACTCATACTCTTCCTTTTTCAATAT
TATTGAAGCATTTATCAGGGTTATTGTCTCATGAGCGGATACATATTTGAATGTATTTAGAAAAATAAAC
AAATAGGGGTTCCGCGCACATTTCCCCGAAAAGTGCCACCTAAATTGTAAGCGTTAATATTTTGTTAAAA
TTCGCGTTAAATTTTTGTTAAATCAGCTCATTTTTTAACCAATAGGCCGAAATCGGCAAAATCCCTTATA
AATCAAAAGAATAGACCGAGATAGGGT
[37 nt withheld, positions 2058-2094]
AAAGAACGTGGACTCCAACGTCAAAGG
[49 nt withheld, positions 2122-2170]
T
[91 nt withheld, positions 2172-2262]
G
[124 nt withheld, positions 2264-2387]
CCCATTCGCCATTCAGGCTGCGCAACTGTTGGGAAGGGCGATCGGTGCGGGCCTCTTCGCTATTACGCCA
GCTGCGCGCTCGCTCGCTCACTGAGGCCGCCCGGGCAAAGCCCGGGCGTCGGGCGACCTTTGGTCGCCCG
GCCTCAGTGAGCGAGCGAGCGCGCAGAGAGGGAGTGGCCAACTCCATCACTAGGGGTTCCTTGTAGTTAA
TGATTAACCCGCCATGCTACTTATCTACGTAGCCATGCTCTAGGAAGAGTACCATTGACGTCAATAATGA
CGTATGTTCCCATAGTAACGCCAATAGGGACTTTCCATTGACGTCAATGGGTGGAGTATTTACGGTAAAC
TGCCCACTTGGCAGTACATCAAGTGTATCATATGCCAAGTACGCCCCCTATTGACGTCAATGACGGTAAA
TGGCCCGCCTGGCATTATGCCCAGTACATGACCTTATGGGACTTTCCTACTTGGCAGTACATCTACGTAT
TAGTCATCGCTATTACCATGGTCGAGGTGAGCCCCACGTTCTGCTTCACTCTCCCCATCTCCCCCCCCTC
CCCACCCCCAATTTTGTATTTATTTATTTTTTAATTATTTTGTGCAGCGATGGGGGCGGGGGGGGGGGGG
GGGCGCGCGCCAGGSGGGGSGGGGSGGGGSGAGGGGSGGGGSGGGGSGAGGSGGAGAGGTGCGGCGGCAG
CCAATCAGAGCGGCGCGCTCCGAAAGTTTCCTTTTATGGCGAGGCGGCGGCGGCGGCGGCCCTATAAAAA
GCGAAGCGCGCGGCGGGCGGGAGTCGCTGCGCGCTGCCTTCGCCCCGTGCCCCGCTCCGCCGCCGCCTCG
CGCCGCCCGCCCCGGCTCTGACTGACCGCGTTACTCCCACAGGTGAGCGGGCGGGACGGCCCTTCTCCTC
CGGGCTGTAATTAGCGCTTGGTTTAATGACGGCTTGTTTCTTTTCTGTGGCTGCGTGAAAGCCTTGAGGG
GCTCCGGGAGGGCCCTTTGTGCGGGGGGAGCGGCTCGGGGCTGTCCGCGGGGGGACGGCTGCCTTCGGGG
GGGACGGGGCAGGGCGGGGTTCGGCTTCTGGCGTGTGACCGGCGGCTCTAGAGCCTCTGCTAACCATGTT
CATGCCTTCTTCTTTTTCCTACAGCTCCTGGGCAACGTGCTGGTTATTGTGCTGTCTCATCATTTTGGCA
AAGAATTGGATCCACCCGCCACCATGCATCATCACCATCATCACACGCGTCGCAAGAAGACCTTCAAGGA
GGTGGCCACCGCCGTGAAGATCATCGCCCGCCTGATGGGCCTGAAGATCAACGTCTATATCAAGGCCGAC
AAGCAGAAGAACGGCATCAAGGCGAACTTCCACATCCGCCACAACATCGAGGACGGCGGCGTGCAGCTCG
CCTACCACTACCAGCAGAACACCCCCATCGGCGACGGCCCCGTGCTGCTGCCCGACAACCACTACCTGAG
CGTGGAGTCCAAACTTTCGAAAGACCCCAACGAGAAGCGCGATCACATGGTCCTGCTGGAGTTCGTGACC
GCCGCCGGGATCACTCTCGGCATGGACGAGCTGTACAAGGGCGGTACCGGAGGGAGCATGGTGAGCAAGG
GCGAGGAGCTGTTCACCGGGGTGGTGCCCATCCTGGTCGAGCTGGACGGCGACGTAAACGGCCACAAGTT
CAGCGTGTCCGGCGAGGGTGAGGGCGATGCCACCTACGGCAAGCTGACCCTGAAGTTCATCTGCACCACC
GGCAAGCTGCCCGTGCCCTGGCCCACCCTCGTGACCACCCTGACCTACGGCGTGCAGTGCTTCAGCCGCT
ACCCCGACCACATGAAGCAGCACGACTTCTTCAAGTCCGCCATGCCCGAAGGCTACATCCAGGAGCGCAC
CATCTTCTTCAAGGACGACGGCAACTACAAGACCCGCGCCGAGGTGAAGTTCGAGGGCGACACCCTGGTG
AACCGCATCGAGCTGAAGGGCATCGACTTCAAGGAGGACGGCAACATCCTGGGGCACAAGCTGGAGTACA
ACCTGCCGGACCAACTGACTGAAGAGCAGATCGCAGAATTTAAAGAGGCTTTCTCCCTATTTGACAAGGA
CGGGGATGGGACAATAACAACCAAGGAGCTGGGGACGGTGATGCGGTCTCTCGGACTGAACCCCACAGAA
GCAGAGCTGCAGGACATGATCAATGAAGTAGATGCCGACGGTGACGGCACAATCGACTTCCCTGAGTTCC
TGACAATGATGGCAAGAAAAATGAAATACAGGGACACGGAAGAAGAAATTAGAGAAGCGTTCGGTGTGTT
TGATAAGGATGGCAATGGCTACATCAGTGCAGCAGAGCTTCGCCACGTGATGACAAACCTTGGAGAGAAG
TTAACAGATGAAGAGGTTGATGAAATGATCAGGGAAGCAGACATCGATGGGGATGGTCAGGTAAACTACG
AAGAGTTTGTACAAATGATGACAGCGAAGGGGGGCAGCGGTGGGTCTGGAGGGACTGGGGGTAGCGGTGG
TAGCGGTGGGACAGGGGGAAGCGGCGGTAGTGGTGGAACA
[648 nt withheld, positions 4948-5595]
TAGGGCGCGCCCCTGCAGGGAATTCGATATCAAGCTTATCGATAATCAACCTCTGGATTACAAAATTTGT
GAAAGATTGACTGGTATTCTTAACTATGTTGCTCCTTTTACGCTATGTGGATACGCTGCTTTAATGCCTT
TGTATCATGCTATTGCTTCCCGTATGGCTTTCATTTTCTCCTCCTTGTATAAATCCTGGTTGCTGTCTCT
TTATGAGGAGTTGTGGCCCGTTGTCAGGCAACGTGGCGTGGTGTGCACTGTGTTTGCTGACGCAACCCCC
ACTGGTTGGGGCATTGCCACCACCTGTCAGCTCCTTTCCGGGACTTTCGCTTTCCCCCTCCCTATTGCCA
CGGCGGAACTCATCGCCGCCTGCCTTGCCCGCTGCTGGACAGGGGCTCGGCTGTTGGGCACTGACAATTC
CGTGGTGTTGTCGGGGAAATCATCGTCCTTTCCTTGGCTGCTCGCCTGTGTTGCCACCTGGATTCTGCGC
GGGACGTCCTTCTGCTACGTCCCTTCGGCCCTCAATCCAGCGGACCTTCCTTCCCGCGGCCTGCTGCCGG
CTCTGCGGCCTCTTCCGCGTCTTCGCCTTCGCCCTCAGACGAGTCGGATCTCCCTTTGGGCCGCCTCCCC
GCATCGATACCGTCGACCCGGGCGGCCGCTTCGAGCAGACATGATAAGATACATTGATGAGTTTGGACAA
ACCACAACTAGAATGCAGTGAAAAAAATGCTTTATTTGTGAAATTTGTGATGCTATTGCTTTATTTGTAA
CCATTATAAGCTGCAATAAACAAGTTAACAACAACAATTGCATTCATTTTATGTTTCAGGTTCAGGGGGA
GATGTGGGAGGTTTTTTAAAGCAAGTAAAACCTCTACAAATGTGGTAAAATCGATAAGGATCTTCCTAGA
GCATGGCTACGTAGATAAGTAGCATGGCGGGTTAATCATTAACTACAAGGAACCCCTAGTGATGGAGTTG
GCCACTCCCTCTCTGCGCGCTCGCTCGCTCACTGAGGCCGGGCGACCAAAGGTCGCCCGACGCCCGGGCT
TTGCCCGGGCGGCCTCAGTGAGCGAGCGAGCGCGCAGCTGCATTAATGAATCGGCCAACGCGCGGGGAGA
GGCGGTTTGCGTATTGGGCGCT
